>Addgene plasmid #114952 | AT2G37050 N3_pECIA2 | addgene full sequence | sequence record 296629 | Addgene NGS Result
GTAAAACGACGGCCAGTGAATTAATTCGTTGCAGGACAGGATGTGGTGCCCGATGTGACTAGCTCTTTGC
TGCAGGCCGTCCTATCCTCTGGTTCCGATAAGAGACCCAGAACTCCGGCCCCCCACCGCCCACCGCCACC
CCCATACATATGTGGTACGCAAGTAAGAGTGCCTGCGCATGCCCCATGTGCCCCACCAAGAGCTTTGCAT
CCCATACAAGTCCCCAAAGTGGAGAACCGAACCAATTCTTCGCGGGCAGAACAAAAGCTTCTGCACACGT
CTCCACTCGAATTTGGAGCCGGCCGGCGTGTGCAAAAGAGGTGAATCGAACGAAAGACCCGTGTGTAAAG
CCGCGTTTCCAAAATGTATAAAACCGAGAGCATCTGGCCAATGTGCATCAGTTGTGGTCAGCAGCAAAAT
CAAGTGAATCATCTCAGTGCAACTAAAGGGGGGATCCGATCTCAATATGAAGTTATGCATATTACTGGCC
GTCGTGGCCTTTGTTGGCCTCTCGCTCGGGAGCTTGGATTGTGGAGGTGCAGAGCCATTCACTGATGAAC
TTGGACTCAAATGGTCACCTGATAATCATCTCATTTATGGAGAAACCGCTAATATATCGTCCGTTAACGA
AACAAGAACTCAGTACACGACTTTAAGGCATTTCCCTGCTGATTCAAGAAAGTATTGCTACACTCTCAAT
GTCACGAGTAGGAATAGATATCTCATTAGAGCTACTTTCTTGTATGGTAATTTCGACAACAGCAACAATG
TGTATCCCAAATTCGATATCTCCCTCGGGGCGACTCATTGGGCGACCATTGTTATCTCTGAAACCTATAT
AATCGAAACTGCAGAACTGGTGTTTCTGGCTTCTTCTCCTACTGTTAGTGTTTGTTTGTCAAATGCCACA
ACTGGACAGCCGTTTATATCTACTCTTGAGCTTAGGCAGTTGAGTGGTTCGATGTATGGTTCGATGCTAT
CTGAAGACCGGTTTTACCTGAGTGTTGCAGCACGGATAAATTTCGGGGCTGAAAGTGAAGCTTCTGTGAG
GTACCCGGATGATCCGTATGATAGAATATGGGAATCTGATTTGCAAAAGAAGCCTAATTATCTTGTGGAT
GTTGCTGCTGGGACTGTGCGAGTGTCGACTACATTGCCAATCGAAAGCAGGGTCGATGACAGACCGCCTC
AGAAGGTTATGCAGACGGCTGTGGTTGGAACAAACGGGTCCTTAACTTACAGAATGAACCTAGATGGCTT
CCCTGGTTTTGGTTGGGCATTCACATACTTTGCTGAAATCGAGGATTTGGCTGAGGATGAGTCAAGGAAG
TTTAGATTAGTTCTACCTGAGCAGCCTGAGTATAGCAAATCGGTTGTTAACATCAAGGAAAATACACAGA
GACCGTATCGCGTTTATGCACCTGGCTATCCTAACATAACACTTCCATTTGTGCTAAACTTTCGATTTGC
CAAAACGGCTGATTCTTCTAGGGGACCTATTCTGAATGCCATGGAGATCAGCAAATATTTGCGGAAAAGC
GATGGTTCAGTAGATGCAACTGTTATGGCTAATGTGGCATCGCTATATTCTTCCACTGAATGGGCTCAAG
AAGGCGGTGACCCTTGTTCACCCTCACCGTGGTCATGGGTGCAATGCAATTCGGATCCACAACCAAGGGT
TGTTGCTATCAAGCTGTCGAGTATGAACTTGACGGGAAATATACCTTCTGACCTGGTGAAATTGACTGGT
TTGGTTGAGTTATGGCTTGATGGGAATTCTTTTACGGGTCCAATACCGGATTTCTCTCGGTGTCCAAACC
TGGAGATAATACACCTCGAGAACAACCGACTAACCGGAAAGATCCCTTCCTCGTTGACGAAACTCCCAAA
CCTGAAAGAACTGTACCTGCAGAACAATGTGTTAACAGGAACAATACCATCAGACCTGGCCAAAGATGTG
ATCTCAAACTTCTCTGGGAACCTTAACCTTGAAAAAAGTGGAGATAAACTGGAGGTGCTGTTCCAGGGAC
CAGGGAGCGACAAAACTCACACATGCCCACCGTGCCCAGCACCTGAACTCCTGGGGGGACCGTCAGTCTT
CCTCTTCCCCCCAAAACCCAAGGACACCCTCATGATCTCCCGGACCCCTGAGGTCACATGCGTGGTGGTG
GACGTGAGCCACGAAGACCCTGAGGTCAAGTTCAACTGGTACGTGGACGGCGTGGAGGTGCATAATGCCA
AGACAAAGCCGCGGGAGGAGCAGTACAACAGCACGTACCGTGTGGTCAGCGTCCTCACCGTCCTGCACCA
GGACTGGCTGAATGGCAAGGAGTACAAGTGCAAGGTCTCCAACAAAGCCCTCCCAGCCCCCATCGAGAAA
ACCATCTCCAAAGCCAAAGGGCAGCCCCGAGAACCACAGGTGTACACCCTGCCCCCATCCCGGGAGGAGA
TGACCAAGAACCAGGTCAGCCTGACCTGCCTGGTCAAAGGCTTCTATCCCAGCGACATCGCCGTGGAGTG
GGAGAGCAATGGGCAGCCGGAGAACAACTACAAGACCACGCCTCCCGTGCTGGACTCCGACGGCTCCTTC
TTCCTCTACAGCAAGCTCACCGTGGACAAGAGCAGGTGGCAGCAGGGGAACGTCTTCTCATGCTCCGTGA
TGCATGAGGGTCTGCACAACCACTACACGCAGAAGAGCCTCTCCCTGTCTCCGGGTAAATCTAGAGGGCC
CTTCGAAGGTAAGCCTATCCCTAACCCTCTCCTCGGTCTCGATTCTACGCGTACCGGTCATCATCACCAT
CACCATTGAGTTTAAACCCGCTGATCAGCCTCGACTGTGCCTTCTAAGGCCTGAGCTCGCTGATCAGCCT
CGATCGAGGATCCAGACATGATAAGATACATTGATGAGTTTGGACAAACCACAACTAGAATGCAGTGAAA
AAAATGCTTTATTTGTGAAATTTGTGATGCTATTGCTTTATTTGTAACCATTATAAGCTGCAATAAACAA
GTTAACAACAACAATTGCATTCATTTTATGTTTCAGGTTCAGGGGGAGGTGTGGGAGGTTTTTTAAAGCA
AGTAAAACCTCTACAAATGTGGTATGGCTGATTATGATCAGTCGACCTGCAGGCATGCAAGCTTGGCGTA
ATCATGGTCATAGCTGTTTCCTGTGTGAAATTGTTATCCGCTCACAATTCCACACAACATACGAGCCGGA
AGCATAAAGTGTAAAGCCTGGGGTGCCTAATGAGTGAGCTAACTCACATTAATTGCGTTGCGCTCACTGC
CCGCTTTCCAGTCGGGAAACCTGTCGTGCCAGCTGCATTAATGAATCGGCCAACGCGCGGGGAGAGGCGG
TTTGCGTATTGGGCGCTCTTCCGCTTCCTCGCTCACTGACTCGCTGCGCTCGGTCGTTCGGCTGCGGCGA
GCGGTATCAGCTCACTCAAAGGCGGTAATACGGTTATCCACAGAATCAGGGGATAACGCAGGAAAGAACA
TGTGAGCAAAAGGCCAGCAAAAGGCCAGGAACCGTAAAAAGGCCGCGTTGCTGGCGTTTTTCCATAGGCT
CCGCCCCCCTGACGAGCATCACAAAAATCGACGCTCAAGTCAGAGGTGGCGAAACCCGACAGGACTATAA
AGATACCAGGCGTTTCCCCCTGGAAGCTCCCTCGTGCGCTCTCCTGTTCCGACCCTGCCGCTTACCGGAT
ACCTGTCCGCCTTTCTCCCTTCGGGAAGCGTGGCGCTTTCTCATAGCTCACGCTGTAGGTATCTCAGTTC
GGTGTAGGTCGTTCGCTCCAAGCTGGGCTGTGTGCACGAACCCCCCGTTCAGCCCGACCGCTGCGCCTTA
TCCGGTAACTATCGTCTTGAGTCCAACCCGGTAAGACACGACTTATCGCCACTGGCAGCAGCCACTGGTA
ACAGGATTAGCAGAGCGAGGTATGTAGGCGGTGCTACAGAGTTCTTGAAGTGGTGGCCTAACTACGGCTA
CACTAGAAGAACAGTATTTGGTATCTGCGCTCTGCTGAAGCCAGTTACCTTCGGAAAAAGAGTTGGTAGC
TCTTGATCCGGCAAACAAACCACCGCTGGTAGCGGTGGTTTTTTTGTTTGCAAGCAGCAGATTACGCGCA
GAAAAAAAGGATCTCAAGAAGATCCTTTGATCTTTTCTACGGGGTCTGACGCTCAGTGGAACGAAAACTC
ACGTTAAGGGATTTTGGTCATGAGATTATCAAAAAGGATCTTCACCTAGATCCTTTTAAATTAAAAATGA
AGTTTTAAATCAATCTAAAGTATATATGAGTAAACTTGGTCTGACAGTTACCAATGCTTAATCAGTGAGG
CACCTATCTCAGCGATCTGTCTATTTCGTTCATCCATAGTTGCCTGACTCCCCGTCGTGTAGATAACTAC
GATACGGGAGGGCTTACCATCTGGCCCCAGTGCTGCAATGATACCGCGAGACCCACGCTCACCGGCTCCA
GATTTATCAGCAATAAACCAGCCAGCCGGAAGGGCCGAGCGCAGAAGTGGTCCTGCAACTTTATCCGCCT
CCATCCAGTCTATTAATTGTTGCCGGGAAGCTAGAGTAAGTAGTTCGCCAGTTAATAGTTTGCGCAACGT
TGTTGCCATTGCTACAGGCATCGTGGTGTCACGCTCGTCGTTTGGTATGGCTTCATTCAGCTCCGGTTCC
CAACGATCAAGGCGAGTTACATGATCCCCCATGTTGTGCAAAAAAGCGGTTAGCTCCTTCGGTCCTCCGA
TCGTTGTCAGAAGTAAGTTGGCCGCAGTGTTATCACTCATGGTTATGGCAGCACTGCATAATTCTCTTAC
TGTCATGCCATCCGTAAGATGCTTTTCTGTGACTGGTGAGTACTCAACCAAGTCATTCTGAGAATAGTGT
ATGCGGCGACCGAGTTGCTCTTGCCCGGCGTCAATACGGGATAATACCGCGCCACATAGCAGAACTTTAA
AAGTGCTCATCATTGGAAAACGTTCTTCGGGGCGAAAACTCTCAAGGATCTTACCGCTGTTGAGATCCAG
TTCGATGTAACCCACTCGTGCACCCAACTGATCTTCAGCATCTTTTACTTTCACCAGCGTTTCTGGGTGA
GCAAAAACAGGAAGGCAAAATGCCGCAAAAAAGGGAATAAGGGCGACACGGAAATGTTGAATACTCATAC
TCTTCCTTTTTCAATATTATTGAAGCATTTATCAGGGTTATTGTCTCATGAGCGGATACATATTTGAATG
TATTTAGAAAAATAAACAAATAGGGGTTCCGCGCACATTTCCCCGAAAAGTGCCACCTGACGTCTAAGAA
ACCATTATTATCATGACATTAACCTATAAAAATAGGCGTATCACGAGGCCCTTTCGTCTCGCGCGTTTCG
GTGATGACGGTGAAAACCTCTGACACATGCAGCTCCCGGAGACGGTCACAGCTTGTCTGTAAGCGGATGC
CGGGAGCAGACAAGCCCGTCAGGGCGCGTCAGCGGGTGTTGGCGGGTGTCGGGGCTGGCTTAACTATGCG
GCATCAGAGCAGATTGTACTGAGAGTGCACCATATGCGGTGTGAAATACCGCACAGATGCGTAAGGAGAA
AATACCGCATCAGGCGCCATTCGCCATTCAGGCTGCGCAACTGTTGGGAAGGGCGATCGGTGCGGGCCTC
TTCGCTATTACGCCAGCTGGCGAAAGGGGGATGTGCTGCAAGGCGATTAAGTTGGGTAACGCCAGGGTTT
TCCCAGTCACGACGTT
Features (pLannotate 1.2.2; 18 found; start..end, strand, type, name):
     23..449     +  promoter       MT promoter: Drosophila metallothionein promoter
    467..520     +  sig_peptide    BiP signal sequence: Drosophila BiP signal sequence
    479..1849    +  CDS            Y1677_ARATH (fragment): Experimental evidence at protein level: Swiss-Prot protein existence level 1. From Arabidopsis thaliana (Mouse-ear cress).
   1979..2719    +  CDS            IGHG1 (fragment): IGHG1_HUMAN - Experimental evidence at protein level: Swiss-Prot protein existence level 1. Constant region of immunoglobulin heavy chains. Immunoglobulins, also known as antibodies, are membrane-bound or secreted glycoproteins produced by B lymphocytes. In the recognition phase of humoral immunity, the membrane-bound immunoglobulins serve as receptors which, upon binding of a specific antigen, trigger the clonal expansion and differentiation of B lymphocytes into immunoglobulins- secreting plasma cells. Secreted immunoglobulins mediate the effector phase of humoral immunity, which results in
   2738..2779    +  CDS            V5 tag: epitope tag from simian virus 5
   2879..3013    -  polyA_signal   SV40 poly(A) signal: SV40 polyadenylation signal
   3036..3120    -  CDS            large T antigen (fragment): large T antigen from SV40 (simian virus 40)
   3120..3144    +  misc_feature   MCS (fragment): pUC18/19 multiple cloning site
   3181..3197    -  protein_bind   lac operator: The lac repressor binds to the lac operator to inhibit transcription in E. coli. This inhibition can be relieved by adding lactose or isopropyl-β-D-thiogalactopyranoside (IPTG). lac repressor encoded by lacI
   3205..3235    -  promoter       lac promoter: promoter for the E. coli lac operon
   3250..3271    -  protein_bind   CAP binding site: CAP binding activates transcription in the presence of cAMP. E. coli catabolite activator protein
   3284..3376    -  CDS            lacI (fragment): lac repressor; lacI; The lac repressor binds to the lac operator to inhibit transcription in E. coli. This inhibition can be relieved by adding lactose or isopropyl-β-D-thiogalactopyranoside (IPTG).
   3559..4147    -  rep_origin     ori: high-copy-number ColE1/pMB1/pBR322/pUC origin of replication
   4318..5178    -  CDS            AmpR: β-lactamase; bla; confers resistance to ampicillin, carbenicillin, and related antibiotics
   5179..5283    -  promoter       AmpR promoter: bla
   5378..5413    +  CDS            rop (fragment): Rop protein, which maintains plasmids at low copy number; rop
   5515..5614    +  misc_feature   bom (fragment): basis of mobility region from pBR322
   5620..21      -  CDS            lacZα (fragment) (across the origin): LacZα fragment of β-galactosidase; lacZ fragment
