[The description below was written by a language model from this plasmid's Addgene catalogue record and pLannotate feature annotations shown in this document.]
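Description:
AT2G37050 N3_pECIA2 is an insect-cell expression plasmid built on the pECIA2 backbone, designed for secreted production of a plant receptor ectodomain in Drosophila cell culture. It is maintained in E. coli as a high-copy plasmid through a ColE1/pUC-type origin and selected with ampicillin via the β-lactamase gene. The remaining bacterial annotations (fragments of lacZα, lacI, rop, bom, a lac promoter/operator and a partial pUC multiple cloning site) are backbone remnants with no role in the expression cassette.

Expression is driven by the Drosophila metallothionein promoter, which is induced with copper sulfate. Downstream, the Drosophila BiP signal sequence directs the product into the secretory pathway. It is followed by the insert, the extracellular domain of the Arabidopsis thaliana leucine-rich repeat receptor kinase encoded by AT2G37050, introduced by ligation-independent cloning. The ectodomain is fused at its C terminus to a human IgG1 heavy-chain constant (Fc) region, a V5 epitope tag and a hexahistidine tag. The His tag is stated in the catalogue entry but is not separately annotated in the feature table. An SV40 polyadenylation signal lies downstream of the cassette, though it is annotated on the opposite strand.

The record designates this plasmid as the bait vector of an extracellular interaction assay, to be paired with prey constructs in pECIA14, such as the matching AT2G37050 N3_pECIA14. In that format the Fc fusion would typically allow capture of the secreted bait, although the record does not describe the assay in detail. It belongs to a collection used to map interactions among the extracellular domains of Arabidopsis LRR receptor kinases.
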