Addgene plasmid #114952: AT2G37050 N3_pECIA2
Purpose: Bait vector AT2G37050 N3_pECIA2 should be used with prey vector AT2G37050 N3_pECIA14.
Depositing lab: Youssef Belkhadir. Depositing organization: Gregor Mendel Institute of Molecular Plant Biology. Publication: An extracellular network of Arabidopsis leucine-rich repeat receptor kinases. Smakowska-Luzan E, Mott GA, Parys K, Stegmann M, Howton TC, Layeghifard M, Neuhold J, Lehner A, Kong J, Grunwald K, Weinberger N, Satbhai SB, Mayer D, Busch W, Madalinski M, Stolt-Bergner P, Provart NJ, Mukhtar MS, Zipfel C, Desveaux D, Guttman DS, Belkhadir Y. Nature. 2018 Jan 18;553(7688):342-346. doi: 10.1038/nature25184. Epub 2018 Jan 10. PubMed 29320478.
Backbone
  Vector backbone: pECIA2
  Backbone manufacturer: Chris Garcia (Addgene plasmid # 47032)
  Vector type: Insect Expression
Growth in bacteria
  Bacterial resistance: Ampicillin, 100 μg/mL
  Growth temperature: 37°C
  Growth strain: DH5alpha
  Copy number: High Copy
Gene/Insert
  Gene/Insert name: AT2G37050
  Species: A. thaliana (mustard weed)
  Entrez Gene: AT2G37050 (a.k.a. AT2G37050, T2N18.19, T2N18_19)
  Promoter: Metallothionein (Copper-Inducible)
  Tag / fusion protein: Fc, V5 and hexahistidine tags (C terminal on backbone)
  Cloning method: Ligation Independent Cloning
Terms and licenses: Academic/Nonprofit Terms; Industry Terms: Not Available to Industry
Depositor comments: Plasmid for secreted expression in Drosophila cell culture by induction via CuSO4. Insert is an extracellular domain of indicated LRR-RK, C-terminally tagged with Fc, V5 and hexahistidine tags. Insert Protein Sequence: SLDCGGAEPFTDELGLKWSPDNHLIYGETANISSVNETRTQYTTLRHFPADSRKYCYTLNVTSRNRYLIRATFLYGNFDNSNNVYPKFDISLGATHWATIVISETYIIETAELVFLASSPTVSVCLSNATTGQPFISTLELRQLSGSMYGSMLSEDRFYLSVAARINFGAESEASVRYPDDPYDRIWESDLQKKPNYLVDVAAGTVRVSTTLPIESRVDDRPPQKVMQTAVVGTNGSLTYRMNLDGFPGFGWAFTYFAEIEDLAEDESRKFRLVLPEQPEYSKSVVNIKENTQRPYRVYAPGYPNITLPFVLNFRFAKTADSSRGPILNAMEISKYLRKSDGSVDATVMANVASLYSSTEWAQEGGDPCSPSPWSWVQCNSDPQPRVVAIKLSSMNLTGNIPSDLVKLTGLVELWLDGNSFTGPIPDFSRCPNLEIIHLENNRLTGKIPSSLTKLPNLKELYLQNNVLTGTIPSDLAKDVISNFSGNLNLEKSGDK
How to cite: AT2G37050 N3_pECIA2 was a gift from Youssef Belkhadir (Addgene plasmid # 114952 ; http://n2t.net/addgene:114952 ; RRID:Addgene_114952)
